>Addgene plasmid #55510 | mTFP1-Talin-ABM-10 | depositor partial sequence | sequence record 85916 | insert sequence
ATCCGCTAGCGCTACCGGTCGCCACCATGGTGAGCAAGGGCGAGGAGACCACAATGGGCGTAATCAAGCC
CGACATGAAGATCAAGCTGAAGATGGAGGGCAACGTGAATGGCCACGCCTTCGTGATCGAGGGCGAGGGC
GAGGGCAAGCCCTACGACGGCACCAACACCATCAACCTGGAGGTGAAGGAGGGAGCCCCCCTGCCCTTCT
CCTACGACATTCTGACCACCGCGTTCGCCTACGGCAACAGGGCCTTCACCAAGTACCCCGACGACATCCC
CAACTACTTCAAGCAGTCCTTCCCCGAGGGCTACTCTTGGGAGCGCACCATGACCTTCGAGGACAAGGGC
ATCGTGAAGGTGAAGTCCGACATCTCCATGGAGGAGGACTCCTTCATCTACGAGATACACCTCAAGGGCG
AGAACTTCCCCCCCAACGGCCCCGTGATGCAGAAGAAGACCACCGGCTGGGACGCCTCCACCGAGAGGAT
GTACGTGCGCGACGGCGTGCTGAAGGGCGACGTCAAGCACAAGCTGCTGCTGGAGGGCGGCGGCCACCAC
CGCGTTGACTTCAAGACCATCTACAGGGCCAAGAAGGCGGTGAAGCTGCCCGACTATCACTTTGTGGACC
ACCGCATCGAGATCCTGAACCACGACAAGGACTACAACAAGGTGACCGTTTACGAGAGCGCCGTGGCCCG
CAACTCCACCGACGGCATGGACGAGCTGTACAAGTCCGGACTCAGATCTCGAGCTCAAGCTTCGATCCTA
GAAGCTGCCAAGTCCATCGCTGCAGCCACCAGTGCACTGGTAAAGGCTGCGTCAGCAGCCCAGAGGGAGC
TGGTGGCTCAAGGAAAGGTGGGCGCCATTCCAGCCAATGCACTGGATGATGGGCAGTGGTCGCAGGGCCT
CATTTCCGCTGCCCGTATGGTGGCTGCGGCCACCAACAATCTGTGTGAAGCAGCTAACGCAGCTGTCCAG
GGCCATGCTAGCCAGGAGAAACTCATTTCCTCAGCCAAGCAAGTAGCTGCCTCCACAGCTCAGCTCCTGG
TAGCTTGCAAGGTCAAAGCAGATCAGGACTCTGAGGCAATGAAACGGCTCCAGGCTGCTGGCAATGCAGT
GAAGAGGGCCTCAGATAACCTGGTAAAGGCGGCCCAGAAAGCTGCAGCCTTCGAAGACCAGGAGAATGAG
ACGGTGGTGGTGAAGGAGAAAATGGTTGGGGGCATTGCCCAGATTATCGCAGCACAGGAAGAGATGCTTC
GGAAGGAACGAGAGCTGGAAGAGGCTCGGAAAAAGCTCGCCCAGATCCGGCAGCAGCAGTACAAGTTCTT
GCCTTCAGAGCTTCGAGACGAGCACTAAGGATCCACCGGATCTAGATAACTGATCATAATCAGCCA
