[The description below was written by a language model from this plasmid's Addgene catalogue record.]
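Description:
mTFP1-Talin-ABM-10 is a mammalian expression plasmid that produces a fluorescent fusion of monomeric teal fluorescent protein (mTFP1) to the actin-binding module of mouse talin. It is built on an mTFP1 backbone of about 4.75 kb (without insert). It is maintained as a high-copy plasmid in E. coli under kanamycin selection, and it carries a neomycin resistance marker that allows G418 selection of transfected mammalian cells. The record does not list the replication origins or other backbone elements. No feature table is provided, so the details of the plasmid architecture beyond the catalogue fields are not documented here.

The insert is the talin actin-binding module, described as the I/LWEQ domain comprising the 197 amino acids at the C-terminal end of mouse talin. Expression is driven by the CMV promoter, a strong constitutive promoter in most mammalian cell lines. The 3′ sequencing primer named in the record suggests that the transcript ends at an SV40 polyadenylation signal. mTFP1 sits at the N terminus of the talin fragment. The "10" in the name may refer to the length of the linker between the two parts, but the record does not say so. mTFP1 is an engineered monomeric variant of a Clavularia cyan fluorescent protein, with recorded excitation and emission peaks of 462 nm and 492 nm.

The stated purpose is localization. Because the I/LWEQ module binds F-actin, the fusion is meant to serve as a teal-coloured marker showing the distribution of the talin actin-binding domain in cells by fluorescence microscopy. It also serves to show how mTFP1 performs as a fusion tag.
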