Addgene plasmid #55510: mTFP1-Talin-ABM-10
Purpose: Localization: Talin Actin Binding Domain, Excitation: 462, Emission: 492
Depositing lab: Michael Davidson. Depositing organization: Florida State University, Tallahassee. Publication: Hue-shifted monomeric variants of Clavularia cyan fluorescent protein: identification of the molecular determinants of color and applications in fluorescence imaging. Ai HW, Olenych SG, Wong P, Davidson MW, Campbell RE. BMC Biol. 2008 Mar 6;6:13. doi: 10.1186/1741-7007-6-13. PubMed 18325109.
Backbone
  Vector backbone: mTFP1
  Backbone size w/o insert (bp): 4750
  Vector type: Mammalian Expression
  Selectable markers: Neomycin (select with G418)
Growth in bacteria
  Bacterial resistance: Kanamycin, 50 μg/mL
  Growth temperature: 37°C
  Growth strain: DH5alpha
  Copy number: High Copy
Gene/Insert
  Gene/Insert name: Talin ABM (alt name: NM_011602.5)
  Species: M. musculus (mouse)
  Mutation: Actin Binding Module; I/LWEQ = 197 amino acids from C
  Promoter: CMV
  Tag / fusion protein: mTFP1 (N terminal on backbone)
  Cloning method: Unknown
  Sequencing primers: 5′ CMV-F; 3′ SV40pA-R
Terms and licenses: Academic/Nonprofit Terms; Industry Terms: Not Available to Industry
Depositor comments: . Excitation = 462; Emission = 492
How to cite: mTFP1-Talin-ABM-10 was a gift from Michael Davidson (Addgene plasmid # 55510 ; http://n2t.net/addgene:55510 ; RRID:Addgene_55510)
